Addgene plasmid #121716: KP101: pMVP (L5-L4) Puro-P2A
Purpose: pMVP L5-L4 entry plasmid, contains Puro-P2A for 4-component MultiSite Gateway Pro assembly. Allows expression of N-term Puro selection marker linked by P2A to gene of interest.
Depositing lab: Christopher Newgard. Depositing organization: Duke University. Publication: Creation of versatile cloning platforms for transgene expression and dCas9-based epigenome editing. Haldeman JM, Conway AE, Arlotto ME, Slentz DH, Muoio DM, Becker TC, Newgard CB. Nucleic Acids Res. 2018 Dec 27. pii: 5264291. doi: 10.1093/nar/gky1286. PubMed 30590691.
Backbone
  Vector backbone: pDONR221 P5-P4
  Backbone manufacturer: Invitrogen
  Backbone size w/o insert (bp): 2554
  Vector type: Synthetic Biology ; pMVP Gateway Entry Plasmid
Growth in bacteria
  Bacterial resistance: Kanamycin, 50 μg/mL
  Growth temperature: 37°C
  Growth strain: DH5alpha
  Copy number: High Copy
Gene/Insert
  Gene/Insert name: Puro-P2A (open)
  Species: Synthetic
  Insert size (bp): 741
  Cloning method: Gateway Cloning
  Sequencing primers: 5′ M13F; 3′ M13R
Terms and licenses: Academic/Nonprofit Terms; Industry Terms: Not Available to Industry
How to cite: KP101: pMVP (L5-L4) Puro-P2A was a gift from Christopher Newgard (Addgene plasmid # 121716 ; http://n2t.net/addgene:121716 ; RRID:Addgene_121716)
