[The description below was written by a language model from this plasmid's Addgene catalogue record and pLannotate feature annotations shown in this document.]
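Description:
KP101: pMVP (L5-L4) Puro-P2A is a Gateway entry plasmid from the pMVP modular cloning system, built on the Invitrogen pDONR221 P5-P4 backbone. It is a small (about 3.3 kb) bacterial cloning vector rather than an expression construct in its own right. It replicates in E. coli from a high-copy ColE1/pUC-type origin and is selected with kanamycin through an aminoglycoside phosphotransferase gene. Typical pDONR features surround the cloning region, including rrnB T1 and T2 transcription terminators upstream, which insulate the insert from read-through transcription, and a T7 promoter on the far side. The short lacI and lacZα matches in the annotation are fragments only and are not functional genes.

The payload is a 741 bp synthetic insert flanked by attL5 and attL4 recombination sites. It consists of a Xenopus beta-globin 5'-UTR translational enhancer followed by the puromycin N-acetyltransferase coding sequence. According to the catalogue entry, a P2A self-cleaving peptide follows, left "open" (no stop codon) so that translation continues into a downstream module. The P2A itself is not called out in the feature table but would lie between the end of PuroR and attL4. The entry plasmid carries no promoter driving the cassette; one is supplied by another component of the assembly.

In a four-component MultiSite Gateway Pro LR reaction, this module occupies the L5-L4 position and joins with other entry clones and a destination vector. The resulting transcript encodes the puromycin resistance marker at the N-terminus, linked through P2A to the gene of interest. Both proteins are then produced from a single open reading frame, so puromycin selection is coupled to transgene expression.
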