Features (pLannotate 1.2.2; 11 found; start..end, strand, type, name):
    121..213     +  CDS            lacI (fragment): lac repressor; lacI; The lac repressor binds to the lac operator to inhibit transcription in E. coli. This inhibition can be relieved by adding lactose or isopropyl-β-D-thiogalactopyranoside (IPTG).
    268..295     -  terminator     rrnB T2 terminator: transcription terminator T2 from the E. coli rrnB gene
    427..470     +  terminator     rrnB T1 terminator: Escherichia coli rrnB; transcription terminator T1 from the E. coli rrnB gene
    517..553     -  CDS            lacZα (fragment): LacZα fragment of β-galactosidase; lacZ fragment
    570..665     +  protein_bind   attL5: mutant version of attL; recombination site for the Gateway® LR reaction LR Clonase™
    680..722     +  5'UTR          Xenopus globin 5'-UTR: translational enhancer from the 5'-UTR of the major beta-globin gene of Xenopus laevis
    734..1330    +  CDS            PuroR: puromycin N-acetyltransferase confers resistance to puromycin
   1410..1505    -  protein_bind   attL4: mutant version of attL; recombination site for the Gateway® LR reaction LR Clonase™
   1537..1555    -  promoter       T7 promoter: promoter for bacteriophage T7 RNA polymerase
   1689..2498    +  CDS            KanR: aminoglycoside phosphotransferase; aph(3')-Ia; confers resistance to kanamycin in bacteria or G418 (Geneticin®) in eukaryotes
   2645..3233    +  rep_origin     ori: high-copy-number ColE1/pMB1/pBR322/pUC origin of replication
>Addgene plasmid #121716 | KP101: pMVP (L5-L4) Puro-P2A | addgene full sequence | sequence record 237073 | Addgene NGS Result
CTTTCCTGCGTTATCCCCTGATTCTGTGGATAACCGTATTACCGCCTTTGAGTGAGCTGATACCGCTCGC
CGCAGCCGAACGACCGAGCGCAGCGAGTCAGTGAGCGAGGAAGCGGAAGAGCGCCCAATACGCAAACCGC
CTCTCCCCGCGCGTTGGCCGATTCATTAATGCAGCTGGCACGACAGGTTTCCCGACTGGAAAGCGGGCAG
TGAGCGCAACGCAATTAATACGCGTACCGCTAGCCAGGAAGAGTTTGTAGAAACGCAAAAAGGCCATCCG
TCAGGATGGCCTTCTGCTTAGTTTGATGCCTGGCAGTTTATGGCGGGCGTCCTGCCCGCCACCCTCCGGG
CCGTTGCTTCACAACGTTCAAATCCGCTCCCGGCGGATTTGTCCTACTCAGGAGAGCGTTCACCGACAAA
CAACAGATAAAACGAAAGGCCCAGTCTTCCGACTGAGCCTTTCGTTTTATTTGATGCCTGGCAGTTCCCT
ACTCTCGCGTTAACGCTAGCATGGATGTTTTCCCAGTCACGACGTTGTAAAACGACGGCCAGTCTTAAGC
TCGGGCCCCAAATAATGATTTTATTTTGACTGATAGTGACCTGTTCGTTGCAACAAATTGATGAGCAATG
CTTTTTTATAATGCCAACTTTGTATACAAAAGTTGTAGAATACAAGCTTCTTGTTCTTTTTGCAGAAGCT
CAGAATAAACGCTCAACTTTGGCAGATCTGAACATGACCGAGTACAAGCCTACCGTGCGCCTGGCCACTC
GCGATGATGTGCCCCGCGCCGTCCGCACTCTGGCCGCCGCTTTCGCCGACTACCCCGCTACCCGGCACAC
CGTGGACCCCGACCGGCACATCGAGCGTGTGACAGAGTTGCAGGAGCTGTTCCTGACCCGCGTCGGGCTG
GACATCGGCAAGGTGTGGGTAGCCGACGACGGCGCGGCCGTGGCCGTGTGGACTACCCCCGAGAGCGTTG
AGGCCGGCGCCGTGTTCGCCGAGATCGGCCCCCGAATGGCCGAGCTGAGCGGCAGCCGCCTGGCCGCCCA
GCAGCAAATGGAGGGCCTGCTTGCCCCCCATCGTCCCAAGGAGCCTGCCTGGTTTCTGGCCACTGTAGGA
GTGAGCCCCGACCACCAGGGCAAGGGCTTGGGCAGCGCCGTCGTGTTGCCCGGCGTAGAGGCCGCCGAAC
GCGCCGGTGTGCCCGCCTTTCTCGAAACAAGCGCACCAAGAAACCTTCCATTCTACGAGCGCCTGGGCTT
CACCGTGACCGCCGATGTCGAGGTGCCCGAGGGACCTAGGACCTGGTGTATGACACGAAAACCTGGCGCC
GCCGGATCCGGAGCTACTAATTTCTCTCTGTTAAAGCAGGCAGGAGATGTGGAGGAGAATCCAGGTCCTA
AGGCCCACCCAACTTTTCTATACAAAGTTGGCATTATAAGAAAGCATTGCTTATCAATTTGTTGCAACGA
ACAGGTCACTATCAGTCAAAATAAAATCATTATTTGCCATCCAGCTGCAGGGCGGCCGCGATATCCCCTA
TAGTGAGTCGTATTACATGGTCATAGCTGTTTCCTGGCAGCTCTGGCCCGTGTCTCAAAATCTCTGATGT
TACATTGCACAAGATAAAAATATATCATCATGAACAATAAAACTGTCTGCTTACATAAACAGTAATACAA
GGGGTGTTATGAGCCATATTCAACGGGAAACGTCGAGGCCGCGATTAAATTCCAACATGGATGCTGATTT
ATATGGGTATAAATGGGCTCGCGATAATGTCGGGCAATCAGGTGCGACAATCTATCGCTTGTATGGGAAG
CCCGATGCGCCAGAGTTGTTTCTGAAACATGGCAAAGGTAGCGTTGCCAATGATGTTACAGATGAGATGG
TCAGACTAAACTGGCTGACGGAATTTATGCCTCTTCCGACCATCAAGCATTTTATCCGTACTCCTGATGA
TGCATGGTTACTCACCACTGCGATCCCCGGAAAAACAGCATTCCAGGTATTAGAAGAATATCCTGATTCA
GGTGAAAATATTGTTGATGCGCTGGCAGTGTTCCTGCGCCGGTTGCATTCGATTCCTGTTTGTAATTGTC
CTTTTAACAGCGATCGCGTATTTCGTCTCGCTCAGGCGCAATCACGAATGAATAACGGTTTGGTTGATGC
GAGTGATTTTGATGACGAGCGTAATGGCTGGCCTGTTGAACAAGTCTGGAAAGAAATGCATAAACTTTTG
CCATTCTCACCGGATTCAGTCGTCACTCATGGTGATTTCTCACTTGATAACCTTATTTTTGACGAGGGGA
AATTAATAGGTTGTATTGATGTTGGACGAGTCGGAATCGCAGACCGATACCAGGATCTTGCCATCCTATG
GAACTGCCTCGGTGAGTTTTCTCCTTCATTACAGAAACGGCTTTTTCAAAAATATGGTATTGATAATCCT
GATATGAATAAATTGCAGTTTCATTTGATGCTCGATGAGTTTTTCTAATCAGAATTGGTTAATTGGTTGT
AACACTGGCAGAGCATTACGCTGACTTGACGGGACGGCGCAAGCTCATGACCAAAATCCCTTAACGTGAG
TTACGCGTCGTTCCACTGAGCGTCAGACCCCGTAGAAAAGATCAAAGGATCTTCTTGAGATCCTTTTTTT
CTGCGCGTAATCTGCTGCTTGCAAACAAAAAAACCACCGCTACCAGCGGTGGTTTGTTTGCCGGATCAAG
AGCTACCAACTCTTTTTCCGAAGGTAACTGGCTTCAGCAGAGCGCAGATACCAAATACTGTTCTTCTAGT
GTAGCCGTAGTTAGGCCACCACTTCAAGAACTCTGTAGCACCGCCTACATACCTCGCTCTGCTAATCCTG
TTACCAGTGGCTGCTGCCAGTGGCGATAAGTCGTGTCTTACCGGGTTGGACTCAAGACGATAGTTACCGG
ATAAGGCGCAGCGGTCGGGCTGAACGGGGGGTTCGTGCACACAGCCCAGCTTGGAGCGAACGACCTACAC
CGAACTGAGATACCTACAGCGTGAGCTATGAGAAAGCGCCACGCTTCCCGAAGGGAGAAAGGCGGACAGG
TATCCGGTAAGCGGCAGGGTCGGAACAGGAGAGCGCACGAGGGAGCTTCCAGGGGGAAACGCCTGGTATC
TTTATAGTCCTGTCGGGTTTCGCCACCTCTGACTTGAGCGTCGATTTTTGTGATGCTCGTCAGGGGGGCG
GAGCCTATGGAAAAACGCCAGCAACGCGGCCTTTTTACGGTTCCTGGCCTTTTGCTGGCCTTTTGCTCAC
ATGTT
